Addgene plasmid #241268: Ec FLAG-S6-dnaB-pET
Purpose: Over-express Ec FLAG-S6-dnaB subunit in E. coli
Depositing lab: Michael O'Donnell. Depositing organization: Rockefeller University.
Backbone
  Vector backbone: pET(3c)
  Vector type: Bacterial Expression
Growth in bacteria
  Bacterial resistance: Ampicillin, 100 μg/mL
  Growth temperature: 37°C
  Growth strain: DH5alpha
  Copy number: Low Copy
Gene/Insert
  Gene/Insert name: FLAG-S6-dnaB
  Species: E. coli
  Tag / fusion protein: 3X FLAG-S6 (N terminal on insert)
  Cloning method: Restriction Enzyme; 5′ cloning site Unknown (unknown if destroyed)
Terms and licenses: Academic/Nonprofit Terms; Industry Terms: Not Available to Industry
How to cite: Ec FLAG-S6-dnaB-pET was a gift from Michael O'Donnell (Addgene plasmid # 241268 ; http://n2t.net/addgene:241268 ; RRID:Addgene_241268)
