[The description below was written by a language model from this plasmid's Addgene catalogue record and pLannotate feature annotations shown in this document.]
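Description:
Ec FLAG-S6-dnaB-pET is a bacterial expression plasmid of about 7.2 kb, built on a pET-type backbone (catalogued as pET(3c)) for over-producing a tagged form of the Escherichia coli replicative helicase DnaB in E. coli. It replicates from a ColE1/pBR322-family origin. The rop gene and the pBR322 bom region are both present, consistent with the low-copy designation in the record. Selection is by ampicillin through the β-lactamase gene and its own promoter. Several disrupted fragments of the tetracycline resistance gene and its promoter flank the expression cassette. These are remnants of the pBR322 ancestry and not functional markers. The short annotated RSF origin fragment is most likely a similarity match near the main origin, not a second replicon.

The expression cassette consists of a T7 promoter followed immediately by a lac operator, the strong ribosome binding site from T7 gene 10, the fusion open reading frame, and a T7 terminator. A lacI gene with its own promoter is carried on the plasmid. Transcription therefore depends on a host supplying T7 RNA polymerase, is repressed by Lac repressor, and is induced with IPTG. The presence of the operator and lacI suggests a backbone more elaborate than a basic pET3c.

The coding region begins with a 3xFLAG epitope, which includes an enterokinase site. A short unannotated stretch follows, presumably encoding the S6 tag named in the catalogue, a short peptide commonly used for enzymatic site-specific labelling. The full-length dnaB sequence comes next. A small gene 10-derived fragment annotated downstream of dnaB is probably residual vector sequence. The tagged helicase would suit affinity purification, detection and labelling for replication biochemistry, although the record states only over-expression as the purpose.
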