Features (pLannotate 1.2.2; 21 found; start..end, strand, type, name):
     37..170     +  rep_origin     RSF ori (fragment): Plasmids containing the RSF 1030 origin of replication can be propagated in E. coli cells that contain additional plasmids with compatible origins.
    175..314     -  misc_feature   bom: basis of mobility region from pBR322
    416..607     -  CDS            rop: Rop protein, which maintains plasmids at low copy number; rop
    624..1004    +  CDS            YPB1_ECOLX: Protein predicted: Swiss-Prot protein existence level 4. From Escherichia coli.
   1246..1870    -  CDS            TcR (fragment): tetracycline efflux protein; tet; confers resistance to tetracycline
   1885..1906    -  protein_bind   CAP binding site: CAP binding activates transcription in the presence of cAMP. E. coli catabolite activator protein
   1919..3000    -  CDS            lacI: lac repressor; lacI; The lac repressor binds to the lac operator to inhibit transcription in E. coli. This inhibition can be relieved by adding lactose or isopropyl-β-D-thiogalactopyranoside (IPTG).
   3001..3078    -  promoter       lacI promoter: lacI
   3086..3365    -  CDS            TcR (fragment): tetracycline efflux protein; tet; confers resistance to tetracycline
   3387..3405    +  promoter       T7 promoter: promoter for bacteriophage T7 RNA polymerase
   3406..3430    +  protein_bind   lac operator: The lac repressor binds to the lac operator to inhibit transcription in E. coli. This inhibition can be relieved by adding lactose or isopropyl-β-D-thiogalactopyranoside (IPTG). lac repressor encoded by lacI
   3445..3467    +  RBS            RBS: efficient ribosome binding site from bacteriophage T7 gene 10 (Olins and Rangwala, 1989)
   3477..3542    +  CDS            3xFLAG: three tandem FLAG® epitope tags, followed by an enterokinase cleavage site
   3600..5012    +  CDS            dnaB: DNAB_ECOLI - Also known as groP, grpA. Experimental evidence at protein level: Swiss-Prot protein existence level 1. Participates in initiation and elongation during chromosome replication; it exhibits DNA-dependent ATPase activity and contains distinct active sites for ATP binding, DNA binding, and interaction with DnaC protein, primase, and other prepriming proteins. From Escherichia coli (strain K12).
   5026..5075    +  CDS            SET1 (fragment): solubility-enhancement tag derived from T7 phage gene 10B
   5083..5130    +  terminator     T7 terminator: transcription terminator for bacteriophage T7 RNA polymerase
   5153..5257    -  CDS            TcR (fragment): tetracycline efflux protein; tet; confers resistance to tetracycline
   5305..5333    -  promoter       tet promoter: E. coli promoter for tetracycline efflux protein gene
   5446..5550    +  promoter       AmpR promoter: bla
   5551..6411    +  CDS            AmpR: β-lactamase; bla; confers resistance to ampicillin, carbenicillin, and related antibiotics
   6582..7170    +  rep_origin     ori: high-copy-number ColE1/pMB1/pBR322/pUC origin of replication
>Addgene plasmid #241268 | Ec FLAG-S6-dnaB-pET | addgene full sequence | sequence record 482111 | Addgene NGS Result
CGCGGCCTTTTTACGGTTCCTGGCCTTTTGCTGGCCTTTTGCTCACATGTTCTTTCCTGCGTTATCCCCT
GATTCTGTGGATAACCGTATTACCGCCTTTGAGTGAGCTGATACCGCTCGCCGCAGCCGAACGACCGAGC
GCAGCGAGTCAGTGAGCGAGGAAGCGGAAGAGCGCCTGATGCGGTATTTTCTCCTTACGCATCTGTGCGG
TATTTCACACCGCAATGGTGCACTCTCAGTACAATCTGCTCTGATGCCGCATAGTTAAGCCAGTATACAC
TCCGCTATCGCTACGTGACTGGGTCATGGCTGCGCCCCGACACCCGCCAACACCCGCTGACGCGCCCTGA
CGGGCTTGTCTGCTCCCGGCATCCGCTTACAGACAAGCTGTGACCGTCTCCGGGAGCTGCATGTGTCAGA
GGTTTTCACCGTCATCACCGAAACGCGCGAGGCAGCTGCGGTAAAGCTCATCAGCGTGGTCGTGAAGCGA
TTCACAGATGTCTGCCTGTTCATCCGCGTCCAGCTCGTTGAGTTTCTCCAGAAGCGTTAATGTCTGGCTT
CTGATAAAGCGGGCCATGTTAAGGGCGGTTTTTTCCTGTTTGGTCACTGATGCCTCCGTGTAAGGGGGAT
TTCTGTTCATGGGGGTAATGATACCGATGAAACGAGAGAGGATGCTCACGATACGGGTTACTGATGATGA
ACATGCCCGGTTACTGGAACGTTGTGAGGGTAAACAACTGGCGGTATGGATGCGGCGGGACCAGAGAAAA
ATCACTCAGGGTCAATGCCAGCGCTTCGTTAATACAGATGTAGGTGTTCCACAGGGTAGCCAGCAGCATC
CTGCGATGCAGATCCGGAACATAATGGTGCAGGGCGCTGACTTCCGCGTTTCCAGACTTTACGAAACACG
GAAACCGAAGACCATTCATGTTGTTGCTCAGGTCGCAGACGTTTTGCAGCAGCAGTCGCTTCACGTTCGC
TCGCGTATCGGTGATTCATTCTGCTAACCAGTAAGGCAACCCCGCCAGCCTAGCCGGGTCCTCAACGACA
GGAGCACGATCATGCGCACCCGTGGCCAGGACCCAACGCTGCCCGAGATGCGCCGCGTGCGGCTGCTGGA
GATGGCGGACGCGATGGATATGTTCTGCCAAGGGTTGGTTTGCGCATTCACAGTTCTCCGCAAGAATTGA
TTGGCTCCAATTCTTGGAGTGGTGAATCCGTTAGCGAGGTGCCGCCGGCTTCCATTCAGGTCGAGGTGGC
CCGGCTCCATGCACCGCGACGCAACGCGGGGAGGCAGACAAGGTATAGGGCGGCGCCTACAATCCATGCC
AACCCGTTCCATGTGCTCGCCGAGGCGGCATAAATCGCCGTGACGATCAGCGGTCCAATGATCGAAGTTA
GGCTGGTAAGAGCCGCGAGCGATCCTTGAAGCTGTCCCTGATGGTCGTCATCTACCTGCCTGGACAGCAT
GGCCTGCAACGCGGGCATCCCGATGCCGCCGGAAGCGAGAAGAATCATAATGGGGAAGGCCATCCAGCCT
CGCGTCGCGAACGCCAGCAAGACGTAGCCCAGCGCGTCGGCCGCCATGCCGGCGATAATGGCCTGCTTCT
CGCCGAAACGTTTGGTGGCGGGACCAGTGACGAAGGCTTGAGCGAGGGCGTGCAAGATTCCGAATACCGC
AAGCGACAGGCCGATCATCGTCGCGCTCCAGCGAAAGCGGTCCTCGCCGAAAATGACCCAGAGCGCTGCC
GGCACCTGTCCTACGAGTTGCATGATAAAGAAGACAGTCATAAGTGCGGCGACGATAGTCATGCCCCGCG
CCCACCGGAAGGAGCTGACTGGGTTGAAGGCTCTCAAGGGCATCGGTCGAGATCCCGGTGCCTAATGAGT
GAGCTAACTTACATTAATTGCGTTGCGCTCACTGCCCGCTTTCCAGTCGGGAAACTGTCGTGCCAGCTGC
ATTAATGAATCGGCCAACGCGCGGGGAGAGGCGGTTTGCGTATTGGGCGCCAGGGTGGTTTTTCTTTTCA
CCAGTGAGACGGGCAACAGCTGATTGCCCTTCACCGCCTGGCCCTGAGAGAGTTGCAGCAAGCGGTCCAC
GCTGGTTTGCCCCAGCAGGCGAAAATCCTGTTTGATGGTGGTTAACGGCGGGATATAACATGAGCTGTCT
TCGGTATCGTCGTATCCCACTACCGAGATATCCGCACCAACGCGCAGCCCGGACTCGGTAATGGCGCGCA
TTGCGCCCAGCGCCATCTGATCGTTGGCAACCAGCATCGCAGTGGGAACGATGCCCTCATTCAGCATTTG
CATGGTTTGTTGAAAACCGGACATGGCACTCCAGTCGCCTTCCCGTTCCGCTATCGGCTGAATTTGATTG
CGAGTGAGATATTTATGCCAGCCAGCCAGACGCAGACGCGCCGAGACAGAACTTAATGGGCCCGCTAACA
GCGCGATTTGCTGGTGACCCAATGCGACCAGATGCTCCACGCCCAGTCGCGTACCGTCTTCATGGGAGAA
AATAATACTGTTGATGGGTGTCTGGTCAGAGACATCAAGAAATAACGCCGGAACATTAGTGCAGGCAGCT
TCCACAGCAATGGCATCCTGGTCATCCAGCGGATAGTTAATGATCAGCCCACTGACGCGTTGCGCGAGAA
GATTGTGCACCGCCGCTTTACAGGCTTCGACGCCGCTTCGTTCTACCATCGACACCACCACGCTGGCACC
CAGTTGATCGGCGCGAGATTTAATCGCCGCGACAATTTGCGACGGCGCGTGCAGGGCCAGACTGGAGGTG
GCAACGCCAATCAGCAACGACTGTTTGCCCGCCAGTTGTTGTGCCACGCGGTTGGGAATGTAATTCAGCT
CCGCCATCGCCGCTTCCACTTTTTCCCGCGTTTTCGCAGAAACGTGGCTGGCCTGGTTCACCACGCGGGA
AACGGTCTGATAAGAGACACCGGCATACTCTGCGACATCGTATAACGTTACTGGTTTCACATTCACCACC
CTGAATTGACTCTCTTCCGGGCGCTATCATGCCATACCGCGAAAGGTTTTGCGCCATTCGATGGTGTCCG
GGATCTCGACGCTCTCCCTTATGCGACTCCTGCATTAGGAAGCAGCCCAGTAGTAGGTTGAGGCCGTTGA
GCACCGCCGCCGCAAGGAATGGTGCATGCAAGGAGATGGCGCCCAACAGTCCCCCGGCCACGGGGCCTGC
CACCATACCCACGCCGAAACAAGCGCTCATGAGCCCGAAGTGGCGAGCCCGATCTTCCCCATCGGTGATG
TCGGCGATATAGGCGCCAGCAACCGCACCTGTGGCGCCGGTGATGCCGGCCACGATGCGTCCGGCGTAGA
GGATCGAGATCTCGATCCCGCGAAATTAATACGACTCACTATAGGGGAATTGTGAGCGGATAACAATTCC
CCTCTAGAAATAATTTTGTTTAACTTTAAGAAGGAGATATACCATGGACTACAAAGACCATGACGGTGAT
TATAAAGATCATGACATCGACTACAAGGATGACGATGACAAGCGATCCACTAGTCATATCGGCGATAGCC
TGAGCTGGCTGCTGCGCCTGCTGAACCATATGGCAGGAAATAAACCCTTCAACAAACAGCAGGCTGAACC
CCGCGAACGCGATCCACAAGTTGCCGGGCTGAAAGTGCCTCCGCACTCGATCGAAGCGGAGCAGTCGGTG
TTGGGCGGTTTAATGCTAGATAACGAACGCTGGGATGATGTAGCCGAGCGTGTGGTAGCAGACGATTTTT
ACACCCGCCCACACCGTCATATCTTTACTGAAATGGCGCGTTTGCAGGAAAGCGGTAGCCCTATCGATCT
GATTACTCTTGCGGAATCGCTGGAACGCCAGGGGCAACTCGATAGCGTCGGTGGTTTTGCTTATCTGGCA
GAGCTGTCAAAAAATACGCCAAGTGCGGCTAACATCAGTGCCTATGCGGACATCGTGCGTGAACGTGCCG
TTGTCCGTGAGATGATCTCGGTTGCGAATGAGATTGCCGAAGCTGGTTTTGATCCGCAGGGGCGTACCAG
CGAAGATCTGCTGGATCTGGCTGAATCCCGCGTCTTTAAAATTGCCGAAAGTCGTGCGAACAAAGACGAA
GGGCCGAAGAACATCGCCGATGTGCTCGACGCAACCGTGGCGCGTATTGAGCAGTTGTTTCAGCAGCCAC
ACGATGGCGTTACCGGGGTAAACACCGGTTATGACGATCTCAACAAAAAAACCGCTGGCTTGCAGCCGTC
GGATTTGATCATCGTCGCCGCGCGTCCGTCGATGGGTAAAACAACATTTGCGATGAACCTCGTCGAAAAC
GCGGCGATGTTGCAGGATAAACCGGTACTTATCTTCTCGCTGGAGATGCCATCAGAACAGATCATGATGC
GTTCTCTGGCGTCGCTGTCGCGCGTTGACCAGACTAAAATCCGTACCGGGCAGCTCGATGACGAAGACTG
GGCGCGCATTTCCGGCACCATGGGTATTTTGCTCGAAAAACGCAATATCTATATCGATGACTCCTCCGGC
CTGACGCCAACGGAAGTGCGTTCCCGCGCACGCCGTATTGCCCGTGAACACGGCGGCATCGGGCTTATCA
TGATCGACTACCTGCAACTGATGCGCGTACCGGCGCTTTCCGATAACCGTACGCTGGAAATTGCAGAAAT
CTCTCGCTCGCTGAAAGCACTGGCGAAAGAACTGAACGTGCCGGTGGTGGCGCTGTCCCAGTTGAACCGT
TCTCTGGAACAACGTGCCGACAAACGCCCGGTCAACTCCGACCTGCGTGAATCTGGCTCTATCGAGCAGG
ATGCGGACTTGATCATGTTTATCTATCGTGATGAGGTGTATCACGAAAACAGTGATTTAAAAGGCATCGC
GGAAATTATTATCGGTAAACAACGTAACGGCCCAATCGGGACGGTACGCCTGACCTTTAACGGTCAATGG
TCGCGCTTCGACAACTATGCGGGGCCGCAGTACGACGACGAATAATAAGGATCCGGCTGCTAACAAAGCC
CGAAAGGAAGCTGAGTTGGCTGCTGCCACCGCTGAGCAATAACTAGCATAACCCCTTGGGGCCTCTAAAC
GGGTCTTGAGGGGTTTTTTGCTGAAAGGAGGAACTATATCCGGATATCCCGCAAGAGGCCCGGCAGTACC
GGCATAACCAAGCCTATGCCTACAGCATCCAGGGTGACGGTGCCGAGGATGACGATGAGCGCATTGTTAG
ATTTCATACACGGTGCCTGACTGCGTTAGCAATTTAACTGTGATAAACTACCGCATTAAAGCTTATCGAT
GATAAGCTGTCAAACATGAGAATTCTTGAAGACGAAAGGGCCTCGTGATACGCCTATTTTTATAGGTTAA
TGTCATGATAATAATGGTTTCTTAGACGTCAGGTGGCACTTTTCGGGGAAATGTGCGCGGAACCCCTATT
TGTTTATTTTTCTAAATACATTCAAATATGTATCCGCTCATGAGACAATAACCCTGATAAATGCTTCAAT
AATATTGAAAAAGGAAGAGTATGAGTATTCAACATTTCCGTGTCGCCCTTATTCCCTTTTTTGCGGCATT
TTGCCTTCCTGTTTTTGCTCACCCAGAAACGCTGGTGAAAGTAAAAGATGCTGAAGATCAGTTGGGTGCA
CGAGTGGGTTACATCGAACTGGATCTCAACAGCGGTAAGATCCTTGAGAGTTTTCGCCCCGAAGAACGTT
TTCCAATGATGAGCACTTTTAAAGTTCTGCTATGTGGCGCGGTATTATCCCGTGTTGACGCCGGGCAAGA
GCAACTCGGTCGCCGCATACACTATTCTCAGAATGACTTGGTTGAGTACTCACCAGTCACAGAAAAGCAT
CTTACGGATGGCATGACAGTAAGAGAATTATGCAGTGCTGCCATAACCATGAGTGATAACACTGCGGCCA
ACTTACTTCTGACAACGATCGGAGGACCGAAGGAGCTAACCGCTTTTTTGCACAACATGGGGGATCATGT
AACTCGCCTTGATCGTTGGGAACCGGAGCTGAATGAAGCCATACCAAACGACGAGCGTGACACCACGATG
CCTGCAGCAATGGCAACAACGTTGCGCAAACTATTAACTGGCGAACTACTTACTCTAGCTTCCCGGCAAC
AATTAATAGACTGGATGGAGGCGGATAAAGTTGCAGGACCACTTCTGCGCTCGGCCCTTCCGGCTGGCTG
GTTTATTGCTGATAAATCTGGAGCCGGTGAGCGTGGGTCTCGCGGTATCATTGCAGCACTGGGGCCAGAT
GGTAAGCCCTCCCGTATCGTAGTTATCTACACGACGGGGAGTCAGGCAACTATGGATGAACGAAATAGAC
AGATCGCTGAGATAGGTGCCTCACTGATTAAGCATTGGTAACTGTCAGACCAAGTTTACTCATATATACT
TTAGATTGATTTAAAACTTCATTTTTAATTTAAAAGGATCTAGGTGAAGATCCTTTTTGATAATCTCATG
ACCAAAATCCCTTAACGTGAGTTTTCGTTCCACTGAGCGTCAGACCCCGTAGAAAAGATCAAAGGATCTT
CTTGAGATCCTTTTTTTCTGCGCGTAATCTGCTGCTTGCAAACAAAAAAACCACCGCTACCAGCGGTGGT
TTGTTTGCCGGATCAAGAGCTACCAACTCTTTTTCCGAAGGTAACTGGCTTCAGCAGAGCGCAGATACCA
AATACTGTCCTTCTAGTGTAGCCGTAGTTAGGCCACCACTTCAAGAACTCTGTAGCACCGCCTACATACC
TCGCTCTGCTAATCCTGTTACCAGTGGCTGCTGCCAGTGGCGATAAGTCGTGTCTTACCGGGTTGGACTC
AAGACGATAGTTACCGGATAAGGCGCAGCGGTCGGGCTGAACGGGGGGTTCGTGCACACAGCCCAGCTTG
GAGCGAACGACCTACACCGAACTGAGATACCTACAGCGTGAGCTATGAGAAAGCGCCACGCTTCCCGAAG
GGAGAAAGGCGGACAGGTATCCGGTAAGCGGCAGGGTCGGAACAGGAGAGCGCACGAGGGAGCTTCCAGG
GGGAAACGCCTGGTATCTTTATAGTCCTGTCGGGTTTCGCCACCTCTGACTTGAGCGTCGATTTTTGTGA
TGCTCGTCAGGGGGGCGGAGCCTATGGAAAAACGCCAGCAA
